>Addgene plasmid #235263 | EF1a-TS.FF5x1-mRuby2(miRE.FF5)-bGH | addgene full sequence | sequence record 472779 | Addgene NGS Result
CGCTAGTAGACTGCAGGTGGGCCCGAGCTTAAGTAACTAACTAACAGGAAGAGTTTGTAGAAACGCAAAA
AGGCCATCCGTCAGGATGGCCTTCTGCTTAGTTTGATGCCTGGCAGTTTATGGCGGGCGTCCTGCCCGCC
ACCCTCCGGGCCGTTGCTTCACAACGTTCAAATCCGCTCCCGGCGGATTTGTCCTACTCAGGAGAGCGTT
CACCGACAAACAACAGATAAAACGAAAGGCCCAGTCTTCCGACTGAGCCTTTCGTTTTATTTGATGCCTG
GCAGTTCCCTACTCTCGCTTAGTAGTTAGACGTCCCCGAGATCCATGCTAGCGGTAATACGGTTATCCAC
AGAATCAGGGGATAACGCAGGAAAGAACATGTGAGCAAAAGGCCAGCAAAAGGCCAGGAACCGTAAAAAG
GCCGCGTTGCTGGCGTTTTTCCATAGGCTCCGCCCCCCTGACGAGCATCACAAAAATCGACGCTCAAGTC
AGAGGTGGCGAAACCCGACAGGACTATAAAGATACCAGGCGTTTCCCCCTGGAAGCTCCCTCGTGCGCTC
TCCTGTTCCGACCCTGCCGCTTACCGGATACCTGTCCGCCTTTCTCCCTTCGGGAAGCGTGGCGCTTTCT
CATAGCTCACGCTGTAGGTATCTCAGTTCGGTGTAGGTCGTTCGCTCCAAGCTGGGCTGTGTGCACGAAC
CCCCCGTTCAGCCCGACCGCTGCGCCTTATCCGGTAACTATCGTCTTGAGTCCAACCCGGTAAGACACGA
CTTATCGCCACTGGCAGCAGCCACTGGTAACAGGATTAGCAGAGCGAGGTATGTAGGCGGTGCTACAGAG
TTCTTGAAGTGGTGGCCTAACTACGGCTACACTAGAAGAACAGTATTTGGTATCTGCGCTCTGCTGAAGC
CAGTTACCTTCGGAAAAAGAGTTGGTAGCTCTTGATCCGGCAAACAAACCACCGCTGGTAGCGGTGGTTT
TTTTGTTTGCAAGCAGCAGATTACGCGCAGAAAAAAAGGATCTCAAGAAGATCCTTTGATCTTTTCTACG
GGGTCTGACGCTCAGTGGAACGGGGCCCAATCTGAATAATGTTACAACCAATTAACCAATTCTGATTAGA
AAAACTCATCGAGCATCAAATGAAACTGCAATTTATTCATATCAGGATTATCAATACCATATTTTTGAAA
AAGCCGTTTCTGTAATGAAGGAGAAAACTCACCGAGGCAGTTCCATAGGATGGCAAGATCCTGGTATCGG
TCTGCGATTCCGACTCGTCCAACATCAATACAACCTATTAATTTCCCCTCGTCAAAAATAAGGTTATCAA
GTGAGAAATCACCATGAGTGACGACTGAATCCGGTGAGAATGGCAAAAGTTTATGCATTTCTTTCCAGAC
TTGTTCAACAGGCCAGCCATTACGCTCGTCATCAAAATCACTCGCATCAACCAAACCGTTATTCATTCGT
GATTGCGCCTGAGCTAGACGAAATACGCGATCGCTGTTAAAAGGACAATTACAAACAGGAATCGAATGCA
ACCGGCGCAGGAACACTGCCAGCGCATCAACAATATTTTCACCTGAATCAGGATATTCTTCTAATACCTG
GAATGCTGTTTTTCCGGGGATCGCAGTGGTGAGTAACCATGCATCACCAGGAGTACGGATAAAATGCTTG
ATGGTCGGAAGAGGCATAAATTCCGTCAGCCAGTTTAGTCTGACCATCTCATCTGTAACATCATTGGCAA
CGCTACCTTTGCCATGTTTCAGAAACAACTCTGGCGCATCGGGCTTCCCATACAAGCGATAGATTGTCGC
ACCTGATTGCCCGACATTATCGCGAGCCCATTTATACCCATATAAATCAGCATCCATGTTGGAATTTAAT
CGCGGCCTCGACGTTTCCCGTTGAATATGGCTCATAACACCCCTTGTATTACTGTTTATGTAAGCAGACA
GTTTTATTGTTCATGATGATATATTTTTATCTTGTGCAATGTAACATCAGAGATTTTGAGACACGGGCAC
CTGCAGTCTTCGTACTGCTCCGGTGCCCGTCAGTGGGCAGAGCGCACATCGCCCACAGTCCCCGAGAAGT
TGGGGGGAGGGGTCGGCAATTGAACCGGTGCCTAGAGAAGGTGGCGCGGGGTAAACTGGGAAAGTGATGT
CGTGTACTGGCTCCGCCTTTTTCCCGAGGGTGGGGGAGAACCGTATATAAGTGCAGTAGTCGCCGTGAAC
GTTCTTTTTCGCAACGGGTTTGCCGCCAGAACACAGGTAAGTGCCGTGTGTGGTTCCCGCGGGCCTGGCC
TCTTTACGGGTTATGGCCCTTGCGTGCCTTGAATTACTTCCACGCCCCTGGCTGCAGTACGTGATTCTTG
ATCCCGAGCTTCGGGTTGGAAGTGGGTGGGAGAGTTCGAGGCCTTGCGCTTAAGGAGCCCCTTCGCCTCG
TGCTTGAGTTGAGGCCTGGCTTGGGCGCTGGGGCCGCCGCGTGCGAATCTGGTGGCACCTTCGCGCCTGT
CTCGCTGCTTTCGATAAGTCTCTAGCCATTTAAAATTTTTGATGACCTGCTGCGACGCTTTTTTTCTGGC
AAGATAGTCTTGTAAATGCGGGCCAAGATCTGCACACTGGTATTTCGGTTTTTGGGGCCGCGGGCGGCGA
CGGGGCCCGTGCGTCCCAGCGCACATGTTCGGCGAGGCGGGGCCTGCGAGCGCGGCCACCGAGAATCGGA
CGGGGGTAGTCTCAAGCTGGCCGGCCTGCTCTGGTGCCTGGCCTCGCGCCGCCGTGTATCGCCCCGCCCT
GGGCGGCAAGGCTGGCCCGGTCGGCACCAGTTGCGTGAGCGGAAAGATGGCCGCTTCCCGGCCCTGCTGC
AGGGAGCTCAAAATGGAGGACGCGGCGCTCGGGAGAGCGGGCGGGTGAGTCACCCACACAAAGGAAAAGG
GCCTTTCCGTCCTCAGCCGTCGCTTCATGTGACTCCACGGAGTACCGGGCGCCGTCCAGGCACCTCGATT
AGTTCTCGAGCTTTTGGAGTACGTCGTCTTTAGGTTGGGGGGAGGGGTTTTATGCGATGGAGTTTCCCCA
CACTGAGTGGGTGGAGACTGAAGTTAGGCCAGCTTGGCACTTGATGTAATTCTCCTTGGAATTTGCCCTT
TTTGAGTTTGGATCTTGGTTCATTCTCAAGCCTCAGACAGTGGTTCAAAGTTTTTTTCTTCCATTTCAGG
TGTCGTGAGAGCTCGTTTAGTGAACCGTCAGATCGCCTGGAGACGCCATCCACGCTGTAATGAAGCTTAA
GCACTCTGATTTGACAATTACCTAGGACAAGCCACCATGGTGTCTAAGGGCGAAGAGCTGATCAAGGAAA
ATATGCGTATGAAGGTAAGTGTGCTCGCTTCGGCAGCACATATACTATGTTGAATGAGGCTTCAGTACTT
TACAGAATCGTTGCCTGCACATCTTGGAAACACTTGCTGGGATTACTTCTTCAGGGACTTCTTAACCCAA
CAGAAGGCTCGAGAAGGTATATTGCTGTTGACAGTGAGCGAAGCACTCTGATTTGACAATTATAGTGAAG
CCACAGATGTATAATTGTCAAATCAGAGTGCTTTGCCTACTGCCTCGGACTTCAAGGGGCTAGAATTCAA
GGGGCTACTTTAGGAGCAATTATCTTGTTTACTAAAACTGAATACCTTGCTATCTCTTTGATACATTTTT
ACAAAGCTGAATTAAAATGGTATAAATTAAATCACTTTTTTCAATTGTACTAACTTCGAGTCTTCTTTTT
TTTTTTCACAGGTGGTCATGGAAGGTTCGGTCAACGGCCACCAATTCAAATGCACAGGTGAAGGAGAAGG
CAATCCGTACATGGGAACTCAAACCATGAGGATCAAAGTCATCGAGGGAGGACCCCTGCCATTTGCCTTT
GACATTCTTGCCACGTCGTTCATGTATGGCAGCCGTACTTTTATCAAGTACCCGAAAGGCATTCCTGATT
TCTTTAAACAGTCCTTTCCTGAGGGTTTTACTTGGGAAAGAGTTACGAGATACGAAGATGGTGGAGTCGT
CACCGTCATGCAGGACACCAGCCTTGAGGATGGCTGTCTCGTTTACCACGTCCAAGTCAGAGGGGTAAAC
TTTCCCTCCAATGGTCCCGTGATGCAGAAGAAGACCAAGGGTTGGGAGCCTAATACAGAGATGATGTATC
CAGCAGATGGTGGTCTGAGGGGATACACTCATATGGCACTGAAAGTTGATGGTGGTGGCCATCTGTCTTG
CTCTTTCGTAACAACTTACAGGTCAAAAAAGACCGTCGGGAACATCAAGATGCCCGGTATCCATGCCGTT
GATCACCGCCTGGAAAGGTTAGAGGAAAGTGACAATGAAATGTTCGTAGTACAACGCGAACACGCAGTTG
CCAAGTTCGCCGGGCTTGGTGGTGGGATGGACGAGCTGTACAAGTAACAACGTTGCACCTGTGCCTTCTA
GTTGCCAGCCATCTGTTGTTTGCCCCTCCCCCGTGCCTTCCTTGACCCTGGAAGGTGCCACTCCCACTGT
CCTTTCCTAATAAAATGAGGAAATTGCATCGCATTGTCTGAGTAGGTGTCATTCTATTCTGGGGGGTGGG
GTGGGGCAGGACAGCAAGGGGGAGGATTGGGAAGACAATAGCAGGCATGCTGGGGATGCGGTGGGCTCTA
TGG
Features (pLannotate 1.2.2; 12 found; start..end, strand, type, name):
     68..95      -  terminator     rrnB T2 terminator: transcription terminator T2 from the E. coli rrnB gene
    227..270     +  terminator     rrnB T1 terminator: Escherichia coli rrnB; transcription terminator T1 from the E. coli rrnB gene
    438..1026    -  rep_origin     ori: high-copy-number ColE1/pMB1/pBR322/pUC origin of replication
   1116..1925    -  CDS            KanR: aminoglycoside phosphotransferase; aph(3')-Ia; confers resistance to kanamycin in bacteria or G418 (Geneticin®) in eukaryotes
   2065..2276    +  promoter       EF-1α core promoter: core promoter for human elongation factor EF-1α
   2277..2390    +  intron         EF-1α intron A (fragment): intron upstream of the start codon of human EF-1α
   3016..3219    +  intron         EF-1α intron A: truncated intron upstream of the start codon of human EF-1α
   3228..3262    +  promoter       TRE3GV promoter (fragment): 3rd-generation Tet-responsive promoter that can be activated by binding of Tet-On® 3G, optimized for retroviral and lentiviral vectors
   3327..3377    +  CDS            mRuby2 (fragment): mRuby2 is a basic (constitutively fluorescent) red fluorescent protein published in 2012, derived from Entacmaea quadricolor. It has moderate acid sensitivity.
   3636..3748    +  ncRNA          3' miR-30a: sequence downstream of the 71-nt precursor of the human miR-30a microRNA (Zeng et al., 2002) miRNA
   3790..4454    +  CDS            mRuby2 (fragment): monomeric red fluorescent protein derived from mRuby, with improved photophysical properties (Lam et al., 2012)
   4469..4693    +  polyA_signal   bGH poly(A) signal: bovine growth hormone polyadenylation signal
