[The description below was written by a language model from this plasmid's Addgene catalogue record and pLannotate feature annotations shown in this document.]
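Description:
EF1a-TS.FF5x1-mRuby2(miRE.FF5)-bGH (alternative name pKG3001) is a 4.7 kb mammalian expression and synthetic-biology plasmid assembled by Golden Gate cloning into the compact pShip.USI ("upstream inverted") backbone. The bacterial portion consists of a high-copy ColE1/pUC-type origin and a kanamycin resistance gene (aph(3')-Ia), both on the opposite strand to the mammalian cassette. E. coli rrnB T1 and T2 terminators help insulate the plasmid elements from read-through transcription.

The payload is a single transcription unit implementing a ComMAND closed-loop circuit, described in the record as "miRE-FF5 design 2". The human EF1a promoter, annotated as its core promoter plus intron A, drives the red fluorescent protein mRuby2 (derived from Entacmaea quadricolor), and the transcript ends at a bovine growth hormone polyadenylation signal. In the feature table the mRuby2 coding sequence appears as two fragments separated by a segment that includes miR-30a-derived flanking sequence. This fits the construct name, which indicates a miRE-format FF5 microRNA embedded within the mRuby2 gene, presumably in an intron, although no intron is annotated there. The "TS.FF5x1" element in the name denotes a single FF5 target site placed between promoter and coding sequence, though it is not separately annotated. A short hit to TRE3GV promoter sequence in that region is only a fragment, and nothing in the record indicates Tet regulation.

Because the microRNA is produced from the same transcript that carries its target site, expression is self-repressing, giving an incoherent feedforward-style control that buffers output against variation in gene dosage. The associated work uses such circuits for precise dosing of transgenic cargoes in diverse primary cells, with mRuby2 as the regulated reporter output here.
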