Addgene plasmid #235263: EF1a-TS.FF5x1-mRuby2(miRE.FF5)-bGH
Purpose: ComMAND closed-loop circuit regulating mRuby2 with miRE-FF5 design 2
Depositing lab: Kate Galloway. Depositing organization: Massachusetts Institute of Technology. Publication: Model-guided design of microRNA-based gene circuits supports precise dosage of transgenic cargoes into diverse primary cells. Love KS, Johnstone CP, Peterman EL, Gaglione S, Birnbaum ME, Galloway KE. Cell Syst. 2025 Apr 22:101269. doi: 10.1016/j.cels.2025.101269. PubMed 40300600.
Backbone
  Vector backbone: pShip.USI (upstream inverted)
  Backbone manufacturer: Galloway lab
  Backbone size w/o insert (bp): 2046
  Vector type: Mammalian Expression, Synthetic Biology
Growth in bacteria
  Bacterial resistance: Kanamycin, 50 μg/mL
  Growth temperature: 30°C
  Growth strain: NEB Stable
  Copy number: High Copy
Gene/Insert
  Gene/Insert name: mRuby2
  Species: Entacmaea quadricolor
  Insert size (bp): 711
  Promoter: EF1a (human EF1a)
  Cloning method: Golden Gate
  Sequencing primers: 5′ CATCAGAGATTTTGAGACAC; 3′ gcgtttctacaaactcttcc
Resource information
  A portion of this plasmid was derived from a plasmid made by: Addgene #90236
Terms and licenses: Academic/Nonprofit Terms; Industry Terms: Not Available to Industry
Depositor comments: Alt name: pKG3001 ; Please visit https://doi.org/10.1101/2024.06.25.600629 for bioRxiv preprint.
How to cite: EF1a-TS.FF5x1-mRuby2(miRE.FF5)-bGH was a gift from Kate Galloway (Addgene plasmid # 235263 ; http://n2t.net/addgene:235263 ; RRID:Addgene_235263)
