>Addgene plasmid #235263 | EF1a-TS.FF5x1-mRuby2(miRE.FF5)-bGH | depositor partial sequence | sequence record 463149 | mRuby2(miRE.FF5), mRuby2 with intronic microRNA
ATGGTGTCTAAGGGCGAAGAGCTGATCAAGGAAAATATGCGTATGAAGGTAAGTGTGCTCGCTTCGGCAG
CACATATACTATGTTGAATGAGGCTTCAGTACTTTACAGAATCGTTGCCTGCACATCTTGGAAACACTTG
CTGGGATTACTTCTTCAGGGACTTCTTAACCCAACAGAAGGCTCGAGAAGGTATATTGCTGTTGACAGTG
AGCGAAGCACTCTGATTTGACAATTATAGTGAAGCCACAGATGTATAATTGTCAAATCAGAGTGCTTTGC
CTACTGCCTCGGACTTCAAGGGGCTAGAATTCAAGGGGCTACTTTAGGAGCAATTATCTTGTTTACTAAA
ACTGAATACCTTGCTATCTCTTTGATACATTTTTACAAAGCTGAATTAAAATGGTATAAATTAAATCACT
TTTTTCAATTGTACTAACTTCGAGTCTTCTTTTTTTTTTTCACAGGTGGTCATGGAAGGTTCGGTCAACG
GCCACCAATTCAAATGCACAGGTGAAGGAGAAGGCAATCCGTACATGGGAACTCAAACCATGAGGATCAA
AGTCATCGAGGGAGGACCCCTGCCATTTGCCTTTGACATTCTTGCCACGTCGTTCATGTATGGCAGCCGT
ACTTTTATCAAGTACCCGAAAGGCATTCCTGATTTCTTTAAACAGTCCTTTCCTGAGGGTTTTACTTGGG
AAAGAGTTACGAGATACGAAGATGGTGGAGTCGTCACCGTCATGCAGGACACCAGCCTTGAGGATGGCTG
TCTCGTTTACCACGTCCAAGTCAGAGGGGTAAACTTTCCCTCCAATGGTCCCGTGATGCAGAAGAAGACC
AAGGGTTGGGAGCCTAATACAGAGATGATGTATCCAGCAGATGGTGGTCTGAGGGGATACACTCATATGG
CACTGAAAGTTGATGGTGGTGGCCATCTGTCTTGCTCTTTCGTAACAACTTACAGGTCAAAAAAGACCGT
CGGGAACATCAAGATGCCCGGTATCCATGCCGTTGATCACCGCCTGGAAAGGTTAGAGGAAAGTGACAAT
GAAATGTTCGTAGTACAACGCGAACACGCAGTTGCCAAGTTCGCCGGGCTTGGTGGTGGGATGGACGAGC
TGTACAAG
